>Addgene plasmid #168713 | pDONR223 HCoV-OC43 NSP7_stop | depositor partial sequence | sequence record 326922 | Inserted CDS with Stop codon
ATGTCAAAATTGACTGATGTCAAATGTGCTAATGTCGTCTTGCTTAATTGCTTGCAACATTTGCATGTTG
CTTCTAATTCTAAGTTGTGGCATTATTGTAGCACTTTGCACAATGAAATACTTGCCACTTCGGATCTGAG
TGTTGCTTTTGAAAAGCTTGCTCAGTTATTAATTGTTTTGTTTGCTAATCCAGCTGCTGTGGATAGCAAG
TGCCTGACTAGTATTGAAGAAGTTTGCGATGATTACGCAAAGGACAATACTGTTTTGCAGTAA
