[The description below was written by a language model from this plasmid's Addgene catalogue record.]
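Description:
pDONR223 HCoV-OC43 NSP7_stop is a Gateway Entry clone built on the pDONR223 donor backbone and carrying the coding sequence for non-structural protein 7 (NSP7) of human coronavirus OC43. The 267 bp insert corresponds to the NSP7 segment of the viral ORF1ab replicase polyprotein gene and was introduced by Gateway recombination. In an Entry clone of this kind the open reading frame is normally flanked by attL recombination sites. No feature table accompanies this record, however, so the exact sites, the origin of replication and other backbone elements are not itemised, and the copy number is listed as unknown. The plasmid is propagated in standard E. coli cloning strains under spectinomycin selection, and the insert can be sequence-verified from M13 forward and reverse primer sites on either side of it.

As an Entry vector, the construct is not an expression plasmid: the record lists no promoter, tag or reporter driving NSP7. Its role is to serve as a shuttle from which the ORF can be transferred by LR recombination into any compatible Gateway Destination vector, which then supplies the promoter, host-specific elements and fusion partners. The "_stop" suffix suggests that the ORF retains a stop codon. Such a version suits native or N-terminally tagged expression, rather than C-terminal fusions, which would need a version without a stop codon. The clone belongs to a collection of human coronavirus protein-coding sequences assembled as a flexible, multipurpose Entry clone resource.
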