Addgene plasmid #168713: pDONR223 HCoV-OC43 NSP7_stop
Purpose: Gateway-compatible Entry vector
Depositing lab: Fritz Roth. Depositing organization: Sinai Health System. Publication: A resource of human coronavirus protein-coding sequences in a flexible, multipurpose Gateway Entry clone collection. Weller B, Lin CW, Pogoutse O, Sauer M, Marin-de la Rosa N, Strobel A, Young V, Knapp JJ, Rayhan A, Falter C, Kim DK, Roth FP, Falter-Braun P. G3 (Bethesda). 2023 Jul 5;13(7):jkad105. doi: 10.1093/g3journal/jkad105. PubMed 37267226.
Backbone
  Vector backbone: pDONR223
  Backbone manufacturer: Rual et al, Genome Res. 14:2128-2135, 2004.
  Backbone size w/o insert (bp): 5005
  Vector type: Other
Growth in bacteria
  Bacterial resistance: Spectinomycin, 50 μg/mL
  Growth temperature: 37°C
  Growth strain: DH5alpha
  Copy number: Unknown
Gene/Insert
  Gene/Insert name: NSP7
  Species: Other
  Insert size (bp): 267
  Entrez Gene: ORF1ab (a.k.a. EYW02_gp1)
  Cloning method: Gateway Cloning
  Sequencing primers: 5′ m13-For; 3′ m13-Rev
Resource information
  A portion of this plasmid was derived from a plasmid made by: Falter-Braun Lab
Terms and licenses: Academic/Nonprofit Terms; Industry Terms
How to cite: pDONR223 HCoV-OC43 NSP7_stop was a gift from Fritz Roth (Addgene plasmid # 168713 ; http://n2t.net/addgene:168713 ; RRID:Addgene_168713)
